Features (pLannotate 1.2.2; 10 found; start..end, strand, type, name):
     37..79      -  rep_origin     SV40 ori (fragment): SV40 origin of replication
    161..540     +  enhancer       CMV enhancer: human cytomegalovirus immediate early enhancer
    541..744     +  promoter       CMV promoter: human cytomegalovirus (CMV) immediate early promoter
    878..1353    +  intron         β-globin intron: internally truncated intron from human β-globin
   1428..2963    +  CDS            VSV-G: vesicular stomatitis virus G glycoprotein Indiana strain
   3083..3160    +  CDS            HBB (fragment): HBB_PONPY - Experimental evidence at transcript level: Swiss-Prot protein existence level 2. Involved in oxygen transport from the lung to the various peripheral tissues. From Pongo pygmaeus (Bornean orangutan).
   3164..3558    +  polyA_signal   β-globin poly(A): human β-globin polyadenylation signal
   4068..4656    -  rep_origin     ori: high-copy-number ColE1/pMB1/pBR322/pUC origin of replication
   4827..5687    -  CDS            AmpR: β-lactamase; bla; confers resistance to ampicillin, carbenicillin, and related antibiotics
   5688..5792    -  promoter       AmpR promoter: bla
>Addgene plasmid | pMD2-VSVGmut Sequencing Result | analyzer sequence | sequence record 366084
GGATCCCCTGAGGGGGCCCCCATGGGCTAGAGGATCCGGCCTCGGCCTCTGCATAAATAAAAAAAATTAG
TCAGCCATGAGCTTGGCCCATTGCATACGTTGTATCCATATCATAATATGTACATTTATATTGGCTCATG
TCCAACATTACCGCCATGTTGACATTGATTATTGACTAGTTATTAATAGTAATCAATTACGGGGTCATTA
GTTCATAGCCCATATATGGAGTTCCGCGTTACATAACTTACGGTAAATGGCCCGCCTGGCTGACCGCCCA
ACGACCCCCGCCCATTGACGTCAATAATGACGTATGTTCCCATAGTAACGCCAATAGGGACTTTCCATTG
ACGTCAATGGGTGGAGTATTTACGGTAAACTGCCCACTTGGCAGTACATCAAGTGTATCATATGCCAAGT
ACGCCCCCTATTGACGTCAATGACGGTAAATGGCCCGCCTGGCATTATGCCCAGTACATGACCTTATGGG
ACTTTCCTACTTGGCAGTACATCTACGTATTAGTCATCGCTATTACCATGGTGATGCGGTTTTGGCAGTA
CATCAATGGGCGTGGATAGCGGTTTGACTCACGGGGATTTCCAAGTCTCCACCCCATTGACGTCAATGGG
AGTTTGTTTTGGCACCAAAATCAACGGGACTTTCCAAAATGTCGTAACAACTCCGCCCCATTGACGCAAA
TGGGCGGTAGGCGTGTACGGTGGGAGGTCTATATAAGCAGAGCTCGTTTAGTGAACCGTCAGATCGCCTG
GAGACGCCATCCACGCTGTTTTGACCTCCATAGAAGACACCGGGACCGATCCAGCCTCCCCTCGAAGCTT
ACATGTGGTACCGAGCTCGGATCCTGAGAACTTCAGGGTGAGTCTATGGGACCCTTGATGTTTTCTTTCC
CCTTCTTTTCTATGGTTAAGTTCATGTCATAGGAAGGGGAGAAGTAACAGGGTACACATATTGACCAAAT
CAGGGTAATTTTGCATTTGTAATTTTAAAAAATGCTTTCTTCTTTTAATATACTTTTTTGTTTATCTTAT
TTCTAATACTTTCCCTAATCTCTTTCTTTCAGGGCAATAATGATACAATGTATCATGCCTCTTTGCACCA
TTCTAAAGAATAACAGTGATAATTTCTGGGTTAAGGCAATAGCAATATTTCTGCATATAAATATTTCTGC
ATATAAATTGTAACTGATGTAAGAGGTTTCATATTGCTAATAGCAGCTACAATCCAGCTACCATTCTGCT
TTTATTTTATGGTTGGGATAAGGCTGGATTATTCTGAGTCCAAGCTAGGCCCTTTTGCTAATCATGTTCA
TACCTCTTATCTTCCTCCCACAGCTCCTGGGCAACGTGCTGGTCTGTGTGCTGGCCCATCACTTTGGCAA
AGCACGTGAGATCTGAATTCTGACACTATGAAGTGCCTTTTGTACTTAGCCTTTTTATTCATTGGGGTGA
ATTGCAAGTTCACCATAGTTTTTCCACACAACCAAAAAGGAAACTGGAAAAATGTTCCTTCTAATTACCA
TTATTGCCCGTCAAGCTCAGATTTAAATTGGCATAATGACTTAATAGGCACAGCCTTACAAGTCAAAATG
CCCCAGAGTCACAAGGCTATTCAAGCAGACGGTTGGATGTGTCATGCTTCCAAATGGGTCACTACTTGTG
ATTTCCGCTGGTATGGACCGAAGTATATAACACATTCCATCCGATCCTTCACTCCATCTGTAGAACAATG
CAAGGAAAGCATTGAACAAACGAAACAAGGAACTTGGCTGAATCCAGGCTTCCCTCCTCAAAGTTGTGGA
TATGCAACTGTGACGGATGCCGAAGCAGTGATTGTCCAGGTGACTCCTCACCATGTGCTGGTTGATGAAT
ACACAGGAGAATGGGTTGATTCACAGTTCATCAACGGAAAATGCAGCAATTACATATGCCCCACTGTCCA
TAACTCTACAACCTGGCATTCTGACTATAAGGTCAAAGGGCTATGTGATTCTAACCTCATTTCCATGGAC
ATCACCTTCTTCTCAGAGGACGGAGAGCTATCATCCCTGGGAAAGGAGGGCACAGGGTTCAGAAGTAACT
ACTTTGCTTATGAAACTGGAGGCAAGGCCTGCAAAATGCAATACTGCAAGCATTGGGGAGTCAGACTCCC
ATCAGGTGTCTGGTTCGAGATGGCTGATAAGGATCTCTTTGCTGCAGCCAGATTCCCTGAATGCCCAGAA
GGGTCAAGTATCTCTGCTCCATCTCAGACCTCAGTGGATGTAAGTCTAATTCAGGACGTTGAGAGGATCT
TGGATTATTCCCTCTGCCAAGAAACCTGGAGCAAAATCAGAGCGGGTCTTCCAATCTCTCCAGTGGATCT
CAGCTATCTTGCTCCTAAAAACCCAGGAACCGGTCCTGCTTTCACCATAATCAATGGTACCCTAAAATAC
TTTGAGACCAGATACATCAGAGTCGATATTGCTGCTCCAATCCTCTCAAGAATGGTCGGAATGATCAGTG
GAACTACCACAGAAGCCGAACTGTGGGATGACTGGGCACCATATGAAGACGTGGAAATTGGACCCAATGG
AGTTCTGAGGACCAGTTCAGGATATAAGTTTCCTTTATACATGATTGGACATGGTATGTTGGACTCCGAT
CTTCATCTTAGCTCAAAGGCTCAGGTGTTCGAACATCCTCACATTCAAGACGCTGCTTCGCAACTTCCTG
ATGATGAGAGTTTATTTTTTGGTGATACTGGGCTATCCAAAAATCCAATCGAGCTTGTAGAAGGTTGGTT
CAGTAGTTGGAAAAGCTCTATTGCCTCTTTTTTCTTTATCATAGGGTTAATCATTGGACTATTCTTGGTT
CTCCGAGTTGGTATCCATCTTTGCATTAAATTAAAGCACACCAAGAAAAGACAGATTTATACAGACATAG
AGATGAACCGACTTGGAAAGTAACTCAAATCCTGCACAACAGATTCTTCATGTTTGGACCAAATCAACTT
GTGATACCATGCTCAAAGAGGCCTCAATTATATTTGAGTTTTTAATTTTTATGNAAAAAAAAAAAAAAAA
CGGAATTCACCCCACCAGTGCAGGCTGCCTATCAGAAAGTGGTGGCTGGTGTGGCTAATGCCCTGGCCCA
CAAGTATCACTAAGCTCGCTTTCTTGCTGTCCAATTTCTATTAAAGGTTCCTTTGTTCCCTAAGTCCAAC
TACTAAACTGGGGGATATTATGAAGGGCCTTGAGCATCTGGATTCTGCCTAATAAAAAACATTTATTTTC
ATTGCAATGATGTATTTAAATTATTTCTGAATATTTTACTAAAAAGGGAATGTGGGAGGTCAGTGCATTT
AAAACATAAAGAAATGAAGAGCTAGTTCAAACCTTGGGAAAATACACTATATCTTAAACTCCATGAAAGA
AGGTGAGGCTGCAAACAGCTAATGCACATTGGCAACAGCCCCTGATGCCTATGCCTTATTCATCCCTCAG
AAAAGGATTCAAGTAGAGGCTTGATTTGGAGGTTAAAGTTTTGCTATGCTGTATTTTACATTACTTATTG
TTTTAGCTGTCCTCATGAATGTCTTTTCACTACCCATTTGCTTATCCTGCATCTCTCAGCCTTGACTCCA
CTCAGTTCTCTTGCTTAGAGATACCACCTTTCCCCTGAAGTGTTCCTTCCATGTTTTACGGCGAGATGGT
TTCTCCTCGCCTGGCCACTCAGCCTTAGTTGTCTCTGTTGTCTTATAGAGGTCTACTTGAAGAAGGAAAA
ACAGGGGGCATGGTTTGACTGTCCTGTGAGCCCTTCTTCCCTGCCTCCCCCACTCACAGTGACCCGGAAT
CCCTCGACATGGCAGTCTAGCACTAGTGCGGCCGCAGATCTGCTTCCTCGCTCACTGACTCGCTGCGCTC
GGTCGTTCGGCTGCGGCGAGCGGTATCAGCTCACTCAAAGGCGGTAATACGGTTATCCACAGAATCAGGG
GATAACGCAGGAAAGAACATGTGAGCAAAAGGCCAGCAAAAGGCCAGGAACCGTAAAAAGGCCGCGTTGC
TGGCGTTTTTCCATAGGCTCCGCCCCCCTGACGAGCATCACAAAAATCGACGCTCAAGTCAGAGGTGGCG
AAACCCGACAGGACTATAAAGATACCAGGCGTTTCCCCCTGGAAGCTCCCTCGTGCGCTCTCCTGTTCCG
ACCCTGCCGCTTACCGGATACCTGTCCGCCTTTCTCCCTTCGGGAAGCGTGGCGCTTTCTCATAGCTCAC
GCTGTAGGTATCTCAGTTCGGTGTAGGTCGTTCGCTCCAAGCTGGGCTGTGTGCACGAACCCCCCGTTCA
GCCCGACCGCTGCGCCTTATCCGGTAACTATCGTCTTGAGTCCAACCCGGTAAGACACGACTTATCGCCA
CTGGCAGCAGCCACTGGTAACAGGATTAGCAGAGCGAGGTATGTAGGCGGTGCTACAGAGTTCTTGAAGT
GGTGGCCTAACTACGGCTACACTAGAAGAACAGTATTTGGTATCTGCGCTCTGCTGAAGCCAGTTACCTT
CGGAAAAAGAGTTGGTAGCTCTTGATCCGGCAAACAAACCACCGCTGGTAGCGGTGGTTTTTTTGTTTGC
AAGCAGCAGATTACGCGCAGAAAAAAAGGATCTCAAGAAGATCCTTTGATCTTTTCTACGGGGTCTGACG
CTCAGTGGAACGAAAACTCACGTTAAGGGATTTTGGTCATGAGATTATCAAAAAGGATCTTCACCTAGAT
CCTTTTAAATTAAAAATGAAGTTTTAAATCAATCTAAAGTATATATGAGTAAACTTGGTCTGACAGTTAC
CAATGCTTAATCAGTGAGGCACCTATCTCAGCGATCTGTCTATTTCGTTCATCCATAGTTGCCTGACTCC
CCGTCGTGTAGATAACTACGATACGGGAGGGCTTACCATCTGGCCCCAGTGCTGCAATGATACCGCGAGA
CCCACGCTCACCGGCTCCAGATTTATCAGCAATAAACCAGCCAGCCGGAAGGGCCGAGCGCAGAAGTGGT
CCTGCAACTTTATCCGCCTCCATCCAGTCTATTAATTGTTGCCGGGAAGCTAGAGTAAGTAGTTCGCCAG
TTAATAGTTTGCGCAACGTTGTTGCCATTGCTACAGGCATCGTGGTGTCACGCTCGTCGTTTGGTATGGC
TTCATTCAGCTCCGGTTCCCAACGATCAAGGCGAGTTACATGATCCCCCATGTTGTGCAAAAAAGCGGTT
AGCTCCTTCGGTCCTCCGATCGTTGTCAGAAGTAAGTTGGCCGCAGTGTTATCACTCATGGTTATGGCAG
CACTGCATAATTCTCTTACTGTCATGCCATCCGTAAGATGCTTTTCTGTGACTGGTGAGTACTCAACCAA
GTCATTCTGAGAATAGTGTATGCGGCGACCGAGTTGCTCTTGCCCGGCGTCAATACGGGATAATACCGCG
CCACATAGCAGAACTTTAAAAGTGCTCATCATTGGAAAACGTTCTTCGGGGCGAAAACTCTCAAGGATCT
TACCGCTGTTGAGATCCAGTTCGATGTAACCCACTCGTGCACCCAACTGATCTTCAGCATCTTTTACTTT
CACCAGCGTTTCTGGGTGAGCAAAAACAGGAAGGCAAAATGCCGCAAAAAAGGGAATAAGGGCGACACGG
AAATGTTGAATACTCATACTCTTCCTTTTTCAATATTATTGAAGCATTTATCAGGGTTATTGTCTCATGA
GCGGATACATATTTGAATGTATTTAGAAAAATAAACAAATAGGGGTTCCGCGCACATTTCCCCGAAAAGT
GCCACCTGACGT
